Addgene plasmid #190846: pSilencer2.1-U6-4JC1FF
Purpose: For mammalian expression of 4JC1FF, a dual-specificity aptamer that binds OGT and GFP. Expression is driven by a U6 promoter. This dual-specificity aptamer adopts a folded linker.
Depositing lab: Gerald Hart. Depositing organization: University of Georgia. Publication: Dual-specificity RNA aptamers enable manipulation of target-specific O-GlcNAcylation and unveil functions of O-GlcNAc on beta-catenin. Zhu Y, Hart GW. Cell. 2022 Dec 30:S0092-8674(22)01529-X. doi: 10.1016/j.cell.2022.12.016. PubMed 36626902.
Backbone
  Vector backbone: pSilencer2.1-U6 hygro
  Total vector size (bp): 5300
  Vector type: Mammalian Expression, Synthetic Biology, Affinity Reagent/ Antibody
  Selectable markers: Hygromycin
Growth in bacteria
  Bacterial resistance: Ampicillin, 100 μg/mL
  Growth temperature: 37°C
  Growth strain: DH5alpha
  Copy number: High Copy
Gene/Insert
  Gene/Insert name: 4JC1FF (A Dual-Specificity aptamer targeting OGT and GFP)
  Species: Synthetic
  Insert size (bp): 462
  Promoter: U6
  Cloning method: Gibson Cloning
  Sequencing primers: 5′ T7, LKO.1 5'; 3′ 2.0Rev
Terms and licenses: Academic/Nonprofit Terms; Industry Terms
Depositor comments: Sequence of the AP3 portion is from the article below: Shui, B., Ozer, A., Zipfel, W., Sahu, N., Singh, A., Lis, J.T., Shi, H., and Kotlikoff, M.I. (2012). RNA aptamers that functionally interact with green fluorescent protein and its derivatives. Nucleic Acids Res 40, e39. 10.1093/nar/gkr1264.
How to cite: pSilencer2.1-U6-4JC1FF was a gift from Gerald Hart (Addgene plasmid # 190846 ; http://n2t.net/addgene:190846 ; RRID:Addgene_190846)
