[The description below was written by a language model from this plasmid's Addgene catalogue record and pLannotate feature annotations shown in this document.]
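Description:
pSilencer2.1-U6-4JC1FF is a mammalian expression plasmid of about 5.3 kb, built on the pSilencer2.1-U6 hygro backbone, a vector designed to transcribe small RNAs from an RNA polymerase III promoter. It is propagated in E. coli through a high-copy ColE1/pUC-type origin and selected with ampicillin via the β-lactamase gene. For selection of transfected mammalian cells, it carries a hygromycin resistance cassette in which the SV40 enhancer/early promoter drives the hygromycin phosphotransferase coding sequence, followed by an SV40 polyadenylation signal. The remaining annotations are partial lac promoter/operator, lacI, lacZα, ble, bom and rop segments. These appear to be remnants of earlier cloning vectors rather than functional parts of the design. SP6 and T7 phage promoters lie just upstream of the U6 cassette.

The payload is a 462 bp synthetic insert, 4JC1FF, introduced by Gibson cloning and placed under the human U6 snRNA promoter. The insert is not annotated in the feature table, but the unannotated stretch between the U6 promoter and the lacZα fragment is consistent with its position and size. 4JC1FF is a dual-specificity RNA aptamer that joins an O-GlcNAc transferase (OGT)-binding module to a GFP-binding module, the latter derived from the previously described AP3 aptamer, and this version connects them through a linker that adopts a folded structure. U6 transcription suits it because it is a non-coding RNA. By binding OGT and a GFP-tagged protein at once, the aptamer is meant to bring the enzyme to a chosen target. The associated work used this approach to manipulate protein-specific O-GlcNAcylation in cells, including studies of β-catenin.
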