Features (pLannotate 1.2.2; 20 found; start..end, strand, type, name):
     96..186     +  promoter       AmpR promoter (fragment): bla
    187..480     +  promoter       SV40 promoter (fragment): SV40 enhancer and early promoter
    529..1554    +  CDS            HygR: aminoglycoside phosphotransferase from E. coli; aph(4)-Ia; confers resistance to hygromycin
   1564..1689    +  CDS            ble (fragment): BLE_KLEPN - Experimental evidence at protein level: Swiss-Prot protein existence level 1. Binding protein with a strong affinity to the bleomycin family of antibiotics. Binds to CL990; an antimitotic-antibiotic compound. From Klebsiella pneumoniae.
   1684..1805    +  polyA_signal   SV40 poly(A) signal: SV40 polyadenylation signal
   1878..1894    -  protein_bind   lac operator: The lac repressor binds to the lac operator to inhibit transcription in E. coli. This inhibition can be relieved by adding lactose or isopropyl-β-D-thiogalactopyranoside (IPTG). lac repressor encoded by lacI
   1902..1926    -  promoter       lac promoter (fragment): promoter for the E. coli lac operon
   1936..1955    +  promoter       AmpR promoter (fragment): bla
   1956..2816    +  CDS            AmpR: β-lactamase; bla; confers resistance to ampicillin, carbenicillin, and related antibiotics
   2987..3575    +  rep_origin     ori: high-copy-number ColE1/pMB1/pBR322/pUC origin of replication
   3758..3850    +  CDS            lacI (fragment): lac repressor; lacI; The lac repressor binds to the lac operator to inhibit transcription in E. coli. This inhibition can be relieved by adding lactose or isopropyl-β-D-thiogalactopyranoside (IPTG).
   3863..3884    +  protein_bind   CAP binding site: CAP binding activates transcription in the presence of cAMP. E. coli catabolite activator protein
   3899..3929    +  promoter       lac promoter: promoter for the E. coli lac operon
   3937..3953    +  protein_bind   lac operator: The lac repressor binds to the lac operator to inhibit transcription in E. coli. This inhibition can be relieved by adding lactose or isopropyl-β-D-thiogalactopyranoside (IPTG). lac repressor encoded by lacI
   3997..4015    +  promoter       SP6 promoter: promoter for bacteriophage SP6 RNA polymerase
   4027..4045    +  promoter       T7 promoter: promoter for bacteriophage T7 RNA polymerase
   4176..4416    +  promoter       U6 promoter: RNA polymerase III promoter for human U6 snRNA
   4904..5058    +  CDS            lacZα (fragment): LacZα fragment of β-galactosidase; lacZ fragment
   5064..5163    -  misc_feature   bom (fragment): basis of mobility region from pBR322
   5265..1       -  CDS            rop (fragment) (across the origin): Rop protein, which maintains plasmids at low copy number; rop
>Addgene plasmid #190846 | pSilencer2.1-U6-4JC1FF | addgene full sequence | sequence record 379247 | Addgene NGS Result
GACGAAAGGGCCTCGTGATACGCCTATTTTTATAGGTTAATGTCATGATAATAATGGTTTCTTAGACGTC
AGGTGGCACTTTTCGGGGAAATGTGCGCGGAACCCCTATTTGTTTATTTTTCTAAATACATTCAAATATG
TATCCGCTCATGAGACAATAACCCTGATAAATGCTTCAATAATATTCCAGCAGGCAGAAGTATGCAAAGC
ATGCATCTCAATTAGTTAGCAACCAGGTGTGGAAAGTCCCCAGGCTCCCCAGCAGGCAGAAGTATGCAAA
GCATGCATCTCAATTAGTCAGCAACCATAGTCCCGCCCCTAACTCCGCCCATCCCGCCCCTAACTCCGCC
CAGTTCCGCCCATTCTCCGCCCCATGGCTGACTAATTTTTTTTATTTATGCAGAGGCCGAGGCCGCCTCT
GCCTCTGAGCTATTCCAGAAGTAGTGGGGAGGCTTTTTTGGAGGCCTAGGCTTTTGCAAAAAGCTCCCGG
GAGCTTGTATATCCATTTTCGGATCTGATCAGCACGTGATGAAAAAGCCTGAACTCACCGCGACGTCTGT
CGAGAAGTTTCTGATCGAAAAGTTCGACAGCGTCTCCGACCTGATGCAGCTCTCGGAGGGCGAAGAATCT
CGTGCTTTCAGCTTCGATGTAGGAGGGCGTGGATATGTCCTGCGGGTAAATAGCTGCGCCGATGGTTTCT
ACAAAGATCGTTATGTTTATCGGCACTTTGCATCGGCCGCGCTCCCGATTCCGGAAGTGCTTGACATTGG
GGAATTCAGCGAGAGCCTGACCTATTGCATCTCCCGCCGTGCACAGGGTGTCACGTTGCAAGACCTGCCT
GAAACCGAACTGCCCGCTGTTCTGCAGCCGGTCGCGGAGGCCATGGATGCGATCGCTGCGGCCGATCTTA
GCCAGACGAGCGGGTTCGGCCCATTCGGACCGCAAGGAATCGGTCAATACACTACATGGCGTGATTTCAT
ATGCGCGATTGCTGATCCCCATGTGTATCACTGGCAAACTGTGATGGACGACACCGTCAGTGCGTCCGTC
GCGCAGGCTCTCGATGAGCTGATGCTTTGGGCCGAGGACTGCCCCGAAGTCCGGCACCTCGTGCACGCGG
ATTTCGGCTCCAACAATGTCCTGACGGACAATGGCCGCATAACAGCGGTCATTGACTGGAGCGAGGCGAT
GTTCGGGGATTCCCAATACGAGGTCGCCAACATCTTCTTCTGGAGGCCGTGGTTGGCTTGTATGGAGCAG
CAGACGCGCTACTTCGAGCGGAGGCATCCGGAGCTTGCAGGATCGCCGCGGCTCCGGGCGTATATGCTCC
GCATTGGTCTTGACCAACTCTATCAGAGCTTGGTTGACGGCAATTTCGATGATGCAGCTTGGGCGCAGGG
TCGATGCGACGCAATCGTCCGATCCGGAGCCGGGACTGTCGGGCGTACACAAATCGCCCGCAGAAGCGCG
GCCGTCTGGACCGATGGCTGTGTAGAAGTACTCGCCGATAGTGGAAACCGACGCCCCAGCACTCGTCCGA
GGGCAAAGGAATAGCACGTGCTACGAGATTTCGATTCCACCGCCGCCTTCTATGAAAGGTTGGGCTTCGG
AATCGTTTTCCGGGACGCCGGCTGGATGATCCTCCAGCGCGGGGATCTCATGCTGGAGTTCTTCGCCCAC
CCCAACTTGTTTATTGCAGCTTATAATGGTTACAAATAAAGCAATAGCATCACAAATTTCACAAATAAAG
CATTTTTTTCACTGCATTCTAGTTGTGGTTTGTCCAAACTCATCAATGTATCTTATCATGTCTGTATACC
GTCGACCTCTAGCTAGAGCTTGGCGTAATCATGGTCATAGCTGTTTCCTGTGTGAAATTGTTATCCGCTC
ACAATTCCACACAACATACGAGCCGGAAGCATAAAGGTAAGCCTGAATATTGAAAAAGGAAGAGTATGAG
TATTCAACATTTCCGTGTCGCCCTTATTCCCTTTTTTGCGGCATTTTGCCTTCCTGTTTTTGCTCACCCA
GAAACGCTGGTGAAAGTAAAAGATGCTGAAGATCAGTTGGGTGCACGAGTGGGTTACATCGAACTGGATC
TCAACAGCGGTAAGATCCTTGAGAGTTTTCGCCCCGAAGAACGTTTTCCAATGATGAGCACTTTTAAAGT
TCTGCTATGTGGCGCGGTATTATCCCGTATTGACGCCGGGCAAGAGCAACTCGGTCGCCGCATACACTAT
TCTCAGAATGACTTGGTTGAGTACTCACCAGTCACAGAAAAGCATCTTACGGATGGCATGACAGTAAGAG
AATTATGCAGTGCTGCCATAACCATGAGTGATAACACTGCGGCCAACTTACTTCTGACAACGATCGGAGG
ACCGAAGGAGCTAACCGCTTTTTTGCACAACATGGGGGATCATGTAACTCGCCTTGATCGTTGGGAACCG
GAGCTGAATGAAGCCATACCAAACGACGAGCGTGACACCACGATGCCTGTAGCAATGGCAACAACGTTGC
GCAAACTATTAACTGGCGAACTACTTACTCTAGCTTCCCGGCAACAATTAATAGACTGGATGGAGGCGGA
TAAAGTTGCAGGACCACTTCTGCGCTCGGCCCTTCCGGCTGGCTGGTTTATTGCTGATAAATCTGGAGCC
GGTGAGCGTGGGTCTCGCGGTATCATTGCAGCACTGGGGCCAGATGGTAAGCCCTCCCGTATCGTAGTTA
TCTACACGACGGGGAGTCAGGCAACTATGGATGAACGAAATAGACAGATCGCTGAGATAGGTGCCTCACT
GATTAAGCATTGGTAACTGTCAGACCAAGTTTACTCATATATACTTTAGATTGATTTAAAACTTCATTTT
TAATTTAAAAGGATCTAGGTGAAGATCCTTTTTGATAATCTCATGACCAAAATCCCTTAACGTGAGTTTT
CGTTCCACTGAGCGTCAGACCCCGTAGAAAAGATCAAAGGATCTTCTTGAGATCCTTTTTTTCTGCGCGT
AATCTGCTGCTTGCAAACAAAAAAACCACCGCTACCAGCGGTGGTTTTTTTGCCGGATCAAGAGCTACCA
ACTCTTTTTCCGAAGGTAACTGGCTTCAGCAGAGCGCAGATACCAAATACTGTTCTTCTAGTGTAGCCGT
AGTTAGGCCACCACTTCAAGAACTCTGTAGCACCGCCTACATACCTCGCTCTGCTAATCCTGTTACCAGT
GGCTGCTGCCAGTGGCGATAAGTCGTGTCTTACCGGGTTGGACTCAAGACGATAGTTACCGGATAAGGCG
CAGCGGTCGGGCTGAACGGGGGGTTCGTGCACACAGCCCAGCTTGGAGCGAACGACCTACACCGAACTGA
GATACCTACAGCGTGAGCTATGAGAAAGCGCCACGCTTCCCGAAGGGAGAAAGGCGGACAGGTATCCGGT
AAGCGGCAGGGTCGGAACAGGAGAGCGCACGAGGGAGCTTCCAGGGGGAAACGCCTGGTATCTTTATAGT
CCTGTCGGGTTTCGCCACCTCTGACTTGAGCGTCGATTTTTGTGATGCTCGTCAGGGGGGCGGAGCCTAT
GGAAAAACGCCAGCAACGCGGCCTTTTTACGGTTCCTGGCCTTTTGCTGGCCTTTTGCTCACATGTTCTT
TCCTGCGTTATCCCCTGATTCTGTGGATAACCGTATTACCGCCTTTGAGTGAGCTGATACCGCTCGCCGC
AGCCGAACGACCGAGCGCAGCGAGTCAGTGAGCGAGGAAGCGGAAGAGCGCCCAATACGCAAACCGCCTC
TCCCCGCGCGTTGGCCGATTCATTAATGCAGCTGGCACGACAGGTTTCCCGACTGGAAAGCGGGCAGTGA
GCGCAACGCAATTAATGTGAGTTAGCTCACTCATTAGGCACCCCAGGCTTTACACTTTATGCTTCCGGCT
CGTATGTTGTGTGGAATTGTGAGCGGATAACAATTTCACACAGGAAACAGCTATGACATGATTACGAATT
GCAACGATTTAGGTGACACTATAGAAGAGAAGGAATTAATACGACTCACTATAGGGAGAGAGAGAGAATT
ACCCTCACTAAAGGGAGGAGAAGCATGAATTCCCCAGTGGAAAGACGCGCAGGCAAAACGCACCACGTGA
CGGAGCGTGACCGCGCGCCGAGCGCGCGCCAAGGTCGGGCAGGAAGAGGGCCTATTTCCCATGATTCCTT
CATATTTGCATATACGATACAAGGCTGTTAGAGAGATAATTAGAATTAATTTGACTGTAAACACAAAGAT
ATTAGTACAAAATACGTGACGTAGAAAGTAATAATTTCTTGGGTAGTTTGCAGTTTTAAAATTATGTTTT
AAAATGGACTATCATATGCTTACCGTAACTTGAAAGTATTTCGATTTCTTGGGTTTATATATCTTGTGGA
AAGGACGCGGGATCGGAAAGTGCCACAGAGAAGAGACCGCCAGGAGAGAATCACTTACGGATCCTCGTTA
AGTGGCTCTCAGTCGCCCGTAACTCCGATGCCGATGCAGCGGCGACAACTGCACCCAAGGCTCGGATCCT
GGCAAGGGTGAAACGGCGGGGTAAAGCTTCTGGACTGCGATGGGAGCACGAAACGTCGTGGCGCAATTGG
GTGGGGAAAGTCCTTAAAAGAGGGCCACCACAGAAGCTGAGCCCACCGCCTGGCCTGGCAGGAGAGAATC
ACTTACGGATCCTCGTTAAGTGGCTCTCAGTCGCCCGTAACTCCGATGCCGATGCAGCGGCGACAACTGC
ACCCAAGGCTCGGATCCTAACAGGCCGGGGCACGGCAAACCCAGCTTCTGGACTGCGATGGGAGCACGAA
ACGTCGTGGCGCAATTGGGTGGGGAAAGTCCTTAAAAGAGGGCCACCACAGAAGCTTTTTTGGAAAAGCT
TGGCACTGGCCGTCGTTTTACAACGTCGTGACTGGGAAAACCCTGGCGTTACCCAACTTAATCGCCTTGC
AGCACATCCCCCTTTCGCCAGCTGGCGTAATAGCGAAGAGGCCCGCACCGATCGCCCTTCCCAACAGTTG
CGCAGCCTGAATGGCGAATGGCGCCTGATGCGGTATTTTCTCCTTACGCATCTGTGCGGTATTTCACACC
GCATATGGTGCACTCTCAGTACAATCTGCTCTGATGCCGCATAGTTAAGCCAGCCCCGACACCCGCCAAC
ACCCGCTGACGCGCCCTGACGGGCTTGTCTGCTCCCGGCATCCGCTTACAGACAAGCTGTGACCGTCTCC
GGGAGCTGCATGTGTCAGAGGTTTTCACCGTCATCACCGAAACGCGCGA
